>Addgene plasmid #116454 | pHAGE-PDGFRB-S650L | addgene full sequence | sequence record 252525 | Addgene NGS Result
GACCTACACCGAACTGAGATACCTACAGCGTGAGCTATGAGAAAGCGCCACGCTTCCCGAAGGGAGAAAG
GCGGACAGGTATCCGGTAAGCGGCAGGGTCGGAACAGGAGAGCGCACGAGGGAGCTTCCAGGGGGAAACG
CCTGGTATCTTTATAGTCCTGTCGGGTTTCGCCACCTCTGACTTGAGCGTCGATTTTTGTGATGCTCGTC
AGGGGGGCGGAGCCTATGGAAAAACGCCAGCAACGCGGCCTTTTTACGGTTCCTGGCCTTTTGCTGGCCT
TTTGCTCACATGTTCTTTCCTGCGTTATCCCCTGATTCTGTGGATAACCGTATTACCGCCTTTGAGTGAG
CTGATACCGCTCGCCGCAGCCGAACGACCGAGCGCAGCGAGTCAGTGAGCGAGGAAGCGGAAGAGCGCCC
AATACGCAAACCGCCTCTCCCCGCGCGTTGGCCGATTCATTAATGCAGCAAGCTCATGGCTGACTAATTT
TTTTTATTTATGCAGAGGCCGAGGCCGCCTCGGCCTCTGAGCTATTCCAGAAGTAGTGAGGAGGCTTTTT
TGGAGGCCTAGGCTTTTGCAAAAAGCTCCCCGTGGCACGACAGGTTTCCCGACTGGAAAGCGGGCAGTGA
GCGCAACGCAATTAATGTGAGTTAGCTCACTCATTAGGCACCCCAGGCTTTACACTTTATGCTTCCGGCT
CGTATGTTGTGTGGAATTGTGAGCGGATAACAATTTCACACAGGAAACAGCTATGACATGATTACGAATT
TCACAAATAAAGCATTTTTTTCACTGCATTCTAGTTGTGGTTTGTCCAAACTCATCAATGTATCTTATCA
TGTCTGGATCAACTGGATAACTCAAGCTAACCAAAATCATCCCAAACTTCCCACCCCATACCCTATTACC
ACTGCCAATTACCTGTGGTTTCATTTACTCTAAACCTGTGATTCCTCTGAATTATTTTCATTTTAAAGAA
ATTGTATTTGTTAAATATGTACTACAAACTTAGTAGTTGGAAGGGCTAATTCACTCCCAACGAAGACAAG
ATCTGCTTTTTGCTTGTACTGGGTCTCTCTGGTTAGACCAGATCTGAGCCTGGGAGCTCTCTGGCTAACT
AGGGAACCCACTGCTTAAGCCTCAATAAAGCTTGCCTTGAGTGCTTCAAGTAGTGTGTGCCCGTCTGTTG
TGTGACTCTGGTAACTAGAGATCCCTCAGACCCTTTTAGTCAGTGTGGAAAATCTCTAGCAGTAGTAGTT
CATGTCATCTTATTATTCAGTATTTATAACTTGCAAAGAAATGAATATCAGAGAGTGAGAGGCCCGGGTT
AATTAAGGAAAGGGCTAGATCATTCTTGAAGACGAAAGGGCCTCGTGATACGCCTATTTTTATAGGTTAA
TGTCATGATAATAATGGTTTCTTAGACGTCAGGTGGCACTTTTCGGGGAAATGTGCGCGGAACCCCTATT
TGTTTATTTTTCTAAATACATTCAAATATGTATCCGCTCATGAGACAATAACCCTGATAAATGCTTCAAT
AATATTGAAAAAGGAAGAGTATGAGTATTCAACATTTCCGTGTCGCCCTTATTCCCTTTTTTGCGGCATT
TTGCCTTCCTGTTTTTGCTCACCCAGAAACGCTGGTGAAAGTAAAAGATGCTGAAGATCAGTTGGGTGCA
CGAGTGGGTTACATCGAACTGGATCTCAACAGCGGTAAGATCCTTGAGAGTTTTCGCCCCGAAGAACGTT
TTCCAATGATGAGCACTTTTAAAGTTCTGCTATGTGGCGCGGTATTATCCCGTGTTGACGCCGGGCAAGA
GCAACTCGGTCGCCGCATACACTATTCTCAGAATGACTTGGTTGAGTACTCACCAGTCACAGAAAAGCAT
CTTACGGATGGCATGACAGTAAGAGAATTATGCAGTGCTGCCATAACCATGAGTGATAACACTGCGGCCA
ACTTACTTCTGACAACGATCGGAGGACCGAAGGAGCTAACCGCTTTTTTGCACAACATGGGGGATCATGT
AACTCGCCTTGATCGTTGGGAACCGGAGCTGAATGAAGCCATACCAAACGACGAGCGTGACACCACGATG
CCTGTAGCAATGGCAACAACGTTGCGCAAACTATTAACTGGCGAACTACTTACTCTAGCTTCCCGGCAAC
AATTAATAGACTGGATGGAGGCGGATAAAGTTGCAGGACCACTTCTGCGCTCGGCCCTTCCGGCTGGCTG
GTTTATTGCTGATAAATCTGGAGCCGGTGAGCGTGGGTCTCGCGGTATCATTGCAGCACTGGGGCCAGAT
GGTAAGCCCTCCCGTATCGTAGTTATCTACACGACGGGGAGTCAGGCAACTATGGATGAACGAAATAGAC
AGATCGCTGAGATAGGTGCCTCACTGATTAAGCATTGGTAACTGTCAGACCAAGTTTACTCATATATACT
TTAGATTGATTTAAAACTTCATTTTTAATTTAAAAGGATCTAGGTGAAGATCCTTTTTGATAATCTCATG
ACCAAAATCCCTTAACGTGAGTTTTCGTTCCACTGAGCGTCAGACCCCGTAGAAAAGATCAAAGGATCTT
CTTGAGATCCTTTTTTTCTGCGCGTAATCTGCTGCTTGCAAACAAAAAAACCACCGCTACCAGCGGTGGT
TTGTTTGCCGGATCAAGAGCTACCAACTCTTTTTCCGAAGGTAACTGGCTTCAGCAGAGCGCAGATACCA
AATACTGTTCTTCTAGTGTAGCCGTAGTTAGGCCACCACTTCAAGAACTCTGTAGCACCGCCTACATACC
TCGCTCTGCTAATCCTGTTACCAGTGGCTGCTGCCAGTGGCGATAAGTCGTGTCTTACCGGGTTGGACTC
AAGACGATAGTTACCGGATAAGGCGCAGCGGTCGGGCTGAACGGGGGGTTCGTGCACACAGCCCAGCTTG
GAGCGAAC
Features (pLannotate 1.2.2; 11 found; start..end, strand, type, name):
    415..469     +  CDS            lacI (fragment): lac repressor; lacI; The lac repressor binds to the lac operator to inhibit transcription in E. coli. This inhibition can be relieved by adding lactose or isopropyl-β-D-thiogalactopyranoside (IPTG).
    475..568     +  rep_origin     SV40 ori (fragment): SV40 origin of replication
    593..630     +  CDS            lacI (fragment): lac repressor; lacI; The lac repressor binds to the lac operator to inhibit transcription in E. coli. This inhibition can be relieved by adding lactose or isopropyl-β-D-thiogalactopyranoside (IPTG).
    643..664     +  protein_bind   CAP binding site: CAP binding activates transcription in the presence of cAMP. E. coli catabolite activator protein
    679..709     +  promoter       lac promoter: promoter for the E. coli lac operon
    717..733     +  protein_bind   lac operator: The lac repressor binds to the lac operator to inhibit transcription in E. coli. This inhibition can be relieved by adding lactose or isopropyl-β-D-thiogalactopyranoside (IPTG). lac repressor encoded by lacI
    767..850     +  polyA_signal   SV40 poly(A) signal (fragment): SV40 polyadenylation signal
   1018..1251    +  LTR            3' LTR (ΔU3): self-inactivating 3' long terminal repeat (LTR) from HIV-1
   1456..1560    +  promoter       AmpR promoter: bla
   1561..2421    +  CDS            AmpR: β-lactamase; bla; confers resistance to ampicillin, carbenicillin, and related antibiotics
   2592..232     +  rep_origin     ori (across the origin): high-copy-number ColE1/pMB1/pBR322/pUC origin of replication
