[The description below was written by a language model from this plasmid's Addgene catalogue record and pLannotate feature annotations shown in this document.]
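Description:
pHAGE-PDGFRB-S650L is a lentiviral expression plasmid built on the pHAGE backbone that carries the human PDGFRB open reading frame, encoding the platelet-derived growth factor receptor beta tyrosine kinase, with the single amino-acid substitution S650L. The insert was introduced by Gateway recombination cloning. The stated purpose is lentiviral expression of this mutant receptor, and the plasmid belongs to a collection made for systematic functional annotation of somatic mutations found in cancer, where individual variants are delivered to cells and compared for their functional effects. In bacteria it is maintained as a high-copy plasmid under ampicillin selection, in a strain commonly chosen to limit recombination between lentiviral repeats.

The available feature table comes from a sequence record of only about 2.9 kb. That is too short to contain a full lentiviral vector plus the PDGFRB coding sequence, so it evidently covers only part of the construct. It annotates mainly the bacterial backbone: the AmpR promoter and β-lactamase gene, a ColE1/pUC-type high-copy origin, and a lac promoter/operator region with a CAP binding site and small lacI fragments. It also shows fragments of the SV40 origin and SV40 polyadenylation signal. The one lentiviral element annotated is a self-inactivating HIV-1 3' LTR with the U3 deletion, which removes viral promoter activity from the integrated provirus so that expression depends on an internal promoter. The 5' LTR, packaging signal, PDGFRB insert, Gateway recombination sites, any mammalian selection marker or reporter, and the promoter driving the insert are not annotated, and the catalogue fields do not state the promoter either.
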