Addgene plasmid #116454: pHAGE-PDGFRB-S650L
Purpose: Lentiviral expression of PDGFRB S650L
Depositing lab: Gordon Mills & Kenneth Scott. Publication: Systematic Functional Annotation of Somatic Mutations in Cancer. Ng PK, Li J, Jeong KJ, Shao S, Chen H, Tsang YH, Sengupta S, Wang Z, Bhavana VH, Tran R, Soewito S, Minussi DC, Moreno D, Kong K, Dogruluk T, Lu H, Gao J, Tokheim C, Zhou DC, Johnson AM, Zeng J, Ip CKM, Ju Z, Wester M, Yu S, Li Y, Vellano CP, Schultz N, Karchin R, Ding L, Lu Y, Cheung LWT, Chen K, Shaw KR, Meric-Bernstam F, Scott KL, Yi S, Sahni N, Liang H, Mills GB. Cancer Cell. 2018 Mar 12;33(3):450-462.e10. doi: 10.1016/j.ccell.2018.01.021. PubMed 29533785.
Backbone
  Vector backbone: pHAGE
  Vector type: Lentiviral
Growth in bacteria
  Bacterial resistance: Ampicillin, 100 μg/mL
  Growth temperature: 37°C
  Growth strain: Stbl3
  Copy number: High Copy
Gene/Insert
  Gene/Insert name: PDGFRB
  Species: H. sapiens (human)
  Mutation: S650L
  Entrez Gene: PDGFRB (a.k.a. CD140B, IBGC4, IMF1, JTK12, KOGS, PDGFR, PDGFR-1, PDGFR1, PENTT)
  Cloning method: Gateway Cloning
Terms and licenses: Academic/Nonprofit Terms; Industry Terms: Not Available to Industry
How to cite: pHAGE-PDGFRB-S650L was a gift from Gordon Mills & Kenneth Scott (Addgene plasmid # 116454)
