>Addgene plasmid #116454 | pHAGE-PDGFRB-S650L | depositor partial sequence | sequence record 219328 | insert
ATGCGGCTTCCGGGTGCGATGCCAGCTCTGGCCCTCAAAGGCGAGCTGCTGTTGCTGTCTCTCCTGTTAC
TTCTGGAACCACAGATCTCTCAGGGCCTGGTCGTCACACCCCCGGGGCCAGAGCTTGTCCTCAATGTCTC
CAGCACCTTCGTTCTGACCTGCTCGGGTTCAGCTCCGGTGGTGTGGGAACGGATGTCCCAGGAGCCCCCA
CAGGAAATGGCCAAGGCCCAGGATGGCACCTTCTCCAGCGTGCTCACACTGACCAACCTCACTGGGCTAG
ACACGGGAGAATACTTTTGCACCCACAATGACTCCCGTGGACTGGAGACCGATGAGCGGAAACGGCTCTA
CATCTTTGTGCCAGATCCCACCGTGGGCTTCCTCCCTAATGATGCCGAGGAACTATTCATCTTTCTCACG
GAAATAACTGAGATCACCATTCCATGCCGAGTAACAGACCCACAGCTGGTGGTGACACTGCACGAGAAGA
AAGGGGACGTTGCACTGCCTGTCCCCTATGATCACCAACGTGGCTTTTTTGGTATCTTTGAGGACAGAAG
CTACATCTGCAAAACCACCATTGGGGACAGGGAGGTGGATTCTGATGCCTACTATGTCTACAGACTCCAG
GTGTCATCCATCAACGTCTCTGTGAACGCAGTGCAGACTGTGGTCCGCCAGGGTGAGAACATCACCCTCA
TGTGCATTGTGATCGGGAATGAGGTGGTCAACTTCGAGTGGACATACCCCCGCAAAGAAAGTGGGCGGCT
GGTGGAGCCGGTGACTGACTTCCTCTTGGATATGCCTTACCACATCCGCTCCATCCTGCACATCCCCAGT
GCCGAGTTAGAAGACTCGGGGACCTACACCTGCAATGTGACGGAGAGTGTGAATGACCATCAGGATGAAA
AGGCCATCAACATCACCGTGGTTGAGAGCGGCTACGTGCGGCTCCTGGGAGAGGTGGGCACACTACAATT
TGCTGAGCTGCATCGGAGCCGGACACTGCAGGTAGTGTTCGAGGCCTACCCACCGCCCACTGTCCTGTGG
TTCAAAGACAACCGCACCCTGGGCGACTCCAGCGCTGGCGAAATCGCCCTGTCCACGCGCAACGTGTCGG
AGACCCGGTATGTGTCAGAGCTGACACTGGTTCGCGTGAAGGTGGCAGAGGCTGGCCACTACACCATGCG
GGCCTTCCATGAGGATGCTGAGGTCCAGCTCTCCTTCCAGCTACAGATCAATGTCCCTGTCCGAGTGCTG
GAGCTAAGTGAGAGCCACCCTGACAGTGGGGAACAGACAGTCCGCTGTCGTGGCCGGGGCATGCCCCAGC
CGAACATCATCTGGTCTGCCTGCAGAGACCTCAAAAGGTGTCCACGTGAGCTGCCGCCCACGCTGCTGGG
GAACAGTTCCGAAGAGGAGAGCCAGCTGGAGACTAACGTGACGTACTGGGAGGAGGAGCAGGAGTTTGAG
GTGGTGAGCACACTGCGTCTGCAGCACGTGGATCGGCCACTGTCGGTGCGCTGCACGCTGCGCAACGCTG
TGGGCCAGGACACGCAGGAGGTCATCGTGGTGCCACACTCCTTGCCCTTTAAGGTGGTGGTGATCTCAGC
CATCCTGGCCCTGGTGGTGCTCACCATCATCTCCCTTATCATCCTCATCATGCTTTGGCAGAAGAAGCCA
CGTTACGAGATCCGATGGAAGGTGATTGAGTCTGTGAGCTCTGACGGCCATGAGTACATCTACGTGGACC
CCATGCAGCTGCCCTATGACTCCACGTGGGAGCTGCCGCGGGACCAGCTTGTGCTGGGACGCACCCTCGG
CTCTGGGGCCTTTGGGCAGGTGGTGGAGGCCACGGCTCATGGCCTGAGCCATTCTCAGGCCACGATGAAA
GTGGCCGTCAAGATGCTTAAATCCACAGCCCGCAGCAGTGAGAAGCAAGCCCTTATGTTGGAGCTGAAGA
TCATGAGTCACCTTGGGCCCCACCTGAACGTGGTCAACCTGTTGGGGGCCTGCACCAAAGGAGGACCCAT
CTATATCATCACTGAGTACTGCCGCTACGGAGACCTGGTGGACTACCTGCACCGCAACAAACACACCTTC
CTGCAGCACCACTCCGACAAGCGCCGCCCGCCCAGCGCGGAGCTCTACAGCAATGCTCTGCCCGTTGGGC
TCCCCCTGCCCAGCCATGTGTCCTTGACCGGGGAGAGCGACGGTGGCTACATGGACATGAGCAAGGACGA
GTCGGTGGACTATGTGCCCATGCTGGACATGAAAGGAGACGTCAAATATGCAGACATCGAGTCCTCCAAC
TACATGGCCCCTTACGATAACTACGTTCCCTCTGCCCCTGAGAGGACCTGCCGAGCAACTTTGATCAACG
AGTCTCCAGTGCTAAGCTACATGGACCTCGTGGGCTTCAGCTACCAGGTGGCCAATGGCATGGAGTTTCT
GGCCTCCAAGAACTGCGTCCACAGAGACCTGGCGGCTAGGAACGTGCTCATCTGTGAAGGCAAGCTGGTC
AAGATCTGTGACTTTGGCCTGGCTCGAGACATCATGCGGGACTCGAATTACATCTCCAAAGGCAGCACCT
TTTTGCCTTTAAAGTGGATGGCTCCGGAGAGCATCTTCAACAGCCTCTACACCACCCTGAGCGACGTGTG
GTCCTTCGGGATCCTGCTCTGGGAGATCTTCACCTTGGGTGGCACCCCTTACCCAGAGCTGCCCATGAAC
GAGCAGTTCTACAATGCCATCAAACGGGGTTACCGCATGGCCCAGCCTGCCCATGCCTCCGACGAGATCT
ATGAGATCATGCAGAAGTGCTGGGAAGAGAAGTTTGAGATTCGGCCCCCCTTCTCCCAGCTGGTGCTGCT
TCTCGAGAGACTGTTGGGCGAAGGTTACAAAAAGAAGTACCAGCAGGTGGATGAGGAGTTTCTGAGGAGT
GACCACCCAGCCATCCTTCGGTCCCAGGCCCGCTTGCCTGGGTTCCATGGCCTCCGATCTCCCCTGGACA
CCAGCTCCGTCCTCTATACTGCCGTGCAGCCCAATGAGGGTGACAACGACTATATCATCCCCCTGCCTGA
CCCCAAACCCGAGGTTGCTGACGAGGGCCCACTGGAGGGTTCCCCCAGCCTAGCCAGCTCCACCCTGAAT
GAAGTCAACACCTCCTCAACCATCTCCTGTGACAGCCCCCTGGAGCCCCAGGACGAACCAGAGCCAGAGC
CCCAGCTTGAGCTCCAGGTGGAGCCGGAGCCAGAGCTGGAACAGTTGCCGGATTCGGGGTGCCCTGCGCC
TCGGGCGGAAGCAGAGGATAGCTTCCTGTAG
